>Addgene plasmid #80192 | non-targeting control gRNA (BRDN0001149294) | depositor full sequence | sequence record 150862 | Full Sequence
CCCGGGTGCAAAGATGGATAAAGTTTTAAACAGAGAGGAATCTTTGCAGCTAATGGACCTTCTAGGTCTT
GAAAGGAGTGGGAATTGGCTCCGGTGCCCGTCAGTGGGCAGAGCGCACATCGCCCACAGTCCCCGAGAAG
TTGGGGGGAGGGGTCGGCAATTGATCCGGTGCCTAGAGAAGGTGGCGCGGGGTAAACTGGGAAAGTGATG
TCGTGTACTGGCTCCGCCTTTTTCCCGAGGGTGGGGGAGAACCGTATATAAGTGCAGTAGTCGCCGTGAA
CGTTCTTTTTCGCAACGGGTTTGCCGCCAGAACACAGGTAAGTGCCGTGTGTGGTTCCCGCGGGCCTGGC
CTCTTTACGGGTTATGGCCCTTGCGTGCCTTGAATTACTTCCACCTGGCTGCAGTACGTGATTCTTGATC
CCGAGCTTCGGGTTGGAAGTGGGTGGGAGAGTTCGAGGCCTTGCGCTTAAGGAGCCCCTTCGCCTCGTGC
TTGAGTTGAGGCCTGGCCTGGGCGCTGGGGCCGCCGCGTGCGAATCTGGTGGCACCTTCGCGCCTGTCTC
GCTGCTTTCGATAAGTCTCTAGCCATTTAAAATTTTTGATGACCTGCTGCGACGCTTTTTTTCTGGCAAG
ATAGTCTTGTAAATGCGGGCCAAGATCTGCACACTGGTATTTCGGTTTTTGGGGCCGCGGGCGGCGACGG
GGCCCGTGCGTCCCAGCGCACATGTTCGGCGAGGCGGGGCCTGCGAGCGCGGCCACCGAGAATCGGACGG
GGGTAGTCTCAAGCTGGCCGGCCTGCTCTGGTGCCTGGCCTCGCGCCGCCGTGTATCGCCCCGCCCTGGG
CGGCAAGGCTGGCCCGGTCGGCACCAGTTGCGTGAGCGGAAAGATGGCCGCTTCCCGGCCCTGCTGCAGG
GAGCTCAAAATGGAGGACGCGGCGCTCGGGAGAGCGGGCGGGTGAGTCACCCACACAAAGGAAAAGGGCC
TTTCCGTCCTCAGCCGTCGCTTCATGTGACTCCACGGAGTACCGGGCGCCGTCCAGGCACCTCGATTAGT
TCTCGAGCTTTTGGAGTACGTCGTCTTTAGGTTGGGGGGAGGGGTTTTATGCGATGGAGTTTCCCCACAC
TGAGTGGGTGGAGACTGAAGTTAGGCCAGCTTGGCACTTGATGTAATTCTCCTTGGAATTTGCCCTTTTT
GAGTTTGGATCTTGGTTCATTCTCAAGCCTCAGACAGTGGTTCAAAGTTTTTTTCTTCCATTTCAGGTGT
CGTGACGTACGGCCACCATGACCGAGTACAAGCCCACGGTGCGCCTCGCCACCCGCGACGACGTCCCCAG
GGCCGTACGCACCCTCGCCGCCGCGTTCGCCGACTACCCCGCCACGCGCCACACCGTCGATCCGGACCGC
CACATCGAGCGGGTCACCGAGCTGCAAGAACTCTTCCTCACGCGCGTCGGGCTCGACATCGGCAAGGTGT
GGGTCGCGGACGACGGCGCCGCCGTGGCGGTCTGGACCACGCCGGAGAGCGTCGAAGCGGGGGCGGTGTT
CGCCGAGATCGGCCCGCGCATGGCCGAGTTGAGCGGTTCCCGGCTGGCCGCGCAGCAACAGATGGAAGGC
CTCCTGGCGCCGCACCGGCCCAAGGAGCCCGCGTGGTTCCTGGCCACCGTCGGAGTCTCGCCCGACCACC
AGGGCAAGGGTCTGGGCAGCGCCGTCGTGCTCCCCGGAGTGGAGGCGGCCGAGCGCGCCGGGGTGCCCGC
CTTCCTGGAGACCTCCGCGCCCCGCAACCTCCCCTTCTACGAGCGGCTCGGCTTCACCGTCACCGCCGAC
GTCGAGGTGCCCGAAGGACCGCGCACCTGGTGCATGACCCGCAAGCCCGGTGCCTGAACGCGTTAAGTCG
ACAATCAACCTCTGGATTACAAAATTTGTGAAAGATTGACTGGTATTCTTAACTATGTTGCTCCTTTTAC
GCTATGTGGATACGCTGCTTTAATGCCTTTGTATCATGCTATTGCTTCCCGTATGGCTTTCATTTTCTCC
TCCTTGTATAAATCCTGGTTGCTGTCTCTTTATGAGGAGTTGTGGCCCGTTGTCAGGCAACGTGGCGTGG
TGTGCACTGTGTTTGCTGACGCAACCCCCACTGGTTGGGGCATTGCCACCACCTGTCAGCTCCTTTCCGG
GACTTTCGCTTTCCCCCTCCCTATTGCCACGGCGGAACTCATCGCCGCCTGCCTTGCCCGCTGCTGGACA
GGGGCTCGGCTGTTGGGCACTGACAATTCCGTGGTGTTGTCGGGGAAATCATCGTCCTTTCCTTGGCTGC
TCGCCTGTGTTGCCACCTGGATTCTGCGCGGGACGTCCTTCTGCTACGTCCCTTCGGCCCTCAATCCAGC
GGACCTTCCTTCCCGCGGCCTGCTGCCGGCTCTGCGGCCTCTTCCGCGTCTTCGCCTTCGCCCTCAGACG
AGTCGGATCTCCCTTTGGGCCGCCTCCCCGCGTCGACTTTAAGACCAATGACTTACAAGGCAGCTGTAGA
TCTTAGCCACTTTTTAAAAGAAAAGGGGGGACTGGAAGGGCTAATTCACTCCCAACGAAGACAAGATCTG
CTTTTTGCTTGTACTGGGTCTCTCTGGTTAGACCAGATCTGAGCCTGGGAGCTCTCTGGCTAACTAGGGA
ACCCACTGCTTAAGCCTCAATAAAGCTTGCCTTGAGTGCTTCAAGTAGTGTGTGCCCGTCTGTTGTGTGA
CTCTGGTAACTAGAGATCCCTCAGACCCTTTTAGTCAGTGTGGAAAATCTCTAGCAGTACGTATAGTAGT
TCATGTCATCTTATTATTCAGTATTTATAACTTGCAAAGAAATGAATATCAGAGAGTGAGAGGAACTTGT
TTATTGCAGCTTATAATGGTTACAAATAAAGCAATAGCATCACAAATTTCACAAATAAAGCATTTTTTTC
ACTGCATTCTAGTTGTGGTTTGTCCAAACTCATCAATGTATCTTATCATGTCTGGCTCTAGCTATCCCGC
CCCTAACTCCGCCCATCCCGCCCCTAACTCCGCCCAGTTCCGCCCATTCTCCGCCCCATGGCTGACTAAT
TTTTTTTATTTATGCAGAGGCCGAGGCCGCCTCGGCCTCTGAGCTATTCCAGAAGTAGTGAGGAGGCTTT
TTTGGAGGCCTAGGGACGTACCCAATTCGCCCTATAGTGAGTCGTATTACGCGCGCTCACTGGCCGTCGT
TTTACAACGTCGTGACTGGGAAAACCCTGGCGTTACCCAACTTAATCGCCTTGCAGCACATCCCCCTTTC
GCCAGCTGGCGTAATAGCGAAGAGGCCCGCACCGATCGCCCTTCCCAACAGTTGCGCAGCCTGAATGGCG
AATGGG
[124 nt withheld, positions 3367-3490]
C
[91 nt withheld, positions 3492-3582]
A
[49 nt withheld, positions 3584-3632]
CCTTTGACGTTGGAGTCCACGTTCTTT
[37 nt withheld, positions 3660-3696]
ACCCTATCTCGGTCTATTCTTTTGATTTATAAGGGATTTTGCCGATTTCGGCCTATTGGTTAAAAAATGA
GCTGATTTAACAAAAATTTAACGCGAATTTTAACAAAATATTAACGCTTACAATTTAGGTGGCACTTTTC
GGGGAAATGTGCGCGGAACCCCTATTTGTTTATTTTTCTAAATACATTCAAATATGTATCCGCTCATGAG
ACAATAACCCTGATAAATGCTTCAATAATATTGAAAAAGGAAGAGTATGAGTATTCAACATTTCCGTGTC
GCCCTTATTCCCTTTTTTGCGGCATTTTGCCTTCCTGTTTTTGCTCACCCAGAAACGCTGGTGAAAGTAA
AAGATGCTGAAGATCAGTTGGGTGCACGAGTGGGTTACATCGAACTGGATCTCAACAGCGGTAAGATCCT
TGAGAGTTTTCGCCCCGAAGAACGTTTTCCAATGATGAGCACTTTTAAAGTTCTGCTATGTGGCGCGGTA
TTATCCCGTATTGACGCCGGGCAAGAGCAACTCGGTCGCCGCATACACTATTCTCAGAATGACTTGGTTG
AGTACTCACCAGTCACAGAAAAGCATCTTACGGATGGCATGACAGTAAGAGAATTATGCAGTGCTGCCAT
AACCATGAGTGATAACACTGCGGCCAACTTACTTCTGACAACGATCGGAGGACCGAAGGAGCTAACCGCT
TTTTTGCACAACATGGGGGATCATGTAACTCGCCTTGATCGTTGGGAACCGGAGCTGAATGAAGCCATAC
CAAACGACGAGCGTGACACCACGATGCCTGTAGCAATGGCAACAACGTTGCGCAAACTATTAACTGGCGA
ACTACTTACTCTAGCTTCCCGGCAACAATTAATAGACTGGATGGAGGCGGATAAAGTTGCAGGACCACTT
CTGCGCTCGGCCCTTCCGGCTGGCTGGTTTATTGCTGATAAATCTGGAGCCGGTGAGCGTGGGTCTCGCG
GTATCATTGCAGCACTGGGGCCAGATGGTAAGCCCTCCCGTATCGTAGTTATCTACACGACGGGGAGTCA
GGCAACTATGGATGAACGAAATAGACAGATCGCTGAGATAGGTGCCTCACTGATTAAGCATTGGTAACTG
TCAGACCAAGTTTACTCATATATACTTTAGATTGATTTAAAACTTCATTTTTAATTTAAAAGGATCTAGG
TGAAGATCCTTTTTGATAATCTCATGACCAAAATCCCTTAACGTGAGTTTTCGTTCCACTGAGCGTCAGA
CCCCGTAGAAAAGATCAAAGGATCTTCTTGAGATCCTTTTTTTCTGCGCGTAATCTGCTGCTTGCAAACA
AAAAAACCACCGCTACCAGCGGTGGTTTGTTTGCCGGATCAAGAGCTACCAACTCTTTTTCCGAAGGTAA
CTGGCTTCAGCAGAGCGCAGATACCAAATACTGTTCTTCTAGTGTAGCCGTAGTTAGGCCACCACTTCAA
GAACTCTGTAGCACCGCCTACATACCTCGCTCTGCTAATCCTGTTACCAGTGGCTGCTGCCAGTGGCGAT
AAGTCGTGTCTTACCGGGTTGGACTCAAGACGATAGTTACCGGATAAGGCGCAGCGGTCGGGCTGAACGG
GGGGTTCGTGCACACAGCCCAGCTTGGAGCGAACGACCTACACCGAACTGAGATACCTACAGCGTGAGCT
ATGAGAAAGCGCCACGCTTCCCGAAGGGAGAAAGGCGGACAGGTATCCGGTAAGCGGCAGGGTCGGAACA
GGAGAGCGCACGAGGGAGCTTCCAGGGGGAAACGCCTGGTATCTTTATAGTCCTGTCGGGTTTCGCCACC
TCTGACTTGAGCGTCGATTTTTGTGATGCTCGTCAGGGGGGCGGAGCCTATGGAAAAACGCCAGCAACGC
GGCCTTTTTACGGTTCCTGGCCTTTTGCTGGCCTTTTGCTCACATGTTCTTTCCTGCGTTATCCCCTGAT
TCTGTGGATAACCGTATTACCGCCTTTGAGTGAGCTGATACCGCTCGCCGCAGCCGAACGACCGAGCGCA
GCGAGTCAGTGAGCGAGGAAGCGGAAGAGCGCCCAATACGCAAACCGCCTCTCCCCGCGCGTTGGCCGAT
TCATTAATGCAGCTGGCACGACAGGTTTCCCGACTGGAAAGCGGGCAGTGAGCGCAACGCAATTAATGTG
AGTTAGCTCACTCATTAGGCACCCCAGGCTTTACACTTTATGCTTCCGGCTCGTATGTTGTGTGGAATTG
TGAGCGGATAACAATTTCACACAGGAAACAGCTATGACCATGATTACGCCAAGCGCGCAATTAACCCTCA
CTAAAGGGAACAAAAGCTGGAGCTGCAAGCTTAATGTAGTCTTATGCAATACTCTTGTAGTCTTGCAACA
TGGTAACGATGAGTTAGCAACATGCCTTACAAGGAGAGAAAAAGCACCGTGCATGCCGATTGGTGGAAGT
AAGGTGGTACGATCGTGCCTTATTAGGAAGGCAACAGACGGGTCTGACATGGATTGGACGAACCACTGAA
TTGCCGCATTGCAGAGATATTGTATTTAAGTGCCTAGCTCGATACATAAACGGGTCTCTCTGGTTAGACC
AGATCTGAGCCTGGGAGCTCTCTGGCTAACTAGGGAACCCACTGCTTAAGCCTCAATAAAGCTTGCCTTG
AGTGCTTCAAGTAGTGTGTGCCCGTCTGTTGTGTGACTCTGGTAACTAGAGATCCCTCAGACCCTTTTAG
TCAGTGTGGAAAATCTCTAGCAGTGGCGCCCGAACAGGGACTTGAAAGCGAAAGGGAAACCAGAGGAGCT
CTCTCGACGCAGGACTCGGCTTGCTGAAGCGCGCACGGCAAGAGGCGAGGGGCGGCGACTGGTGAGTACG
CCAAAAATTTTGACTAGCGGAGGCTAGAAGGAGAGAGATGGGTGCGAGAGCGTCAGTATTAAGCGGGGGA
GAATTAGATCGCGATGGGAAAAAATTCGGTTAAGGCCAGGGGGAAAGAAAAAATATAAATTAAAACATAT
AGTATGGGCAAGCAGGGAGCTAGAACGATTCGCAGTTAATCCTGGCCTGTTAGAAACATCAGAAGGCTGT
AGACAAATACTGGGACAGCTACAACCATCCCTTCAGACAGGATCAGAAGAACTTAGATCATTATATAATA
CAGTAGCAACCCTCTATTGTGTGCATCAAAGGATAGAGATAAAAGACACCAAGGAAGCTTTAGACAAGAT
AGAGGAAGAGCAAAACAAAAGTAAGACCACCGCACAGCAAGCGGCCGCTGATCTTCAGACCTGGAGGAGG
AGATATGAGGGACAATTGGAGAAGTGAATTATATAAATATAAAGTAGTAAAAATTGAACCATTAGGAGTA
GCACCCACCAAGGCAAAGAGAAGAGTGGTGCAGAGAGAAAAAAGAGCAGTGGGAATAGGAGCTTTGTTCC
TTGGGTTCTTGGGAGCAGCAGGAAGCACTATGGGCGCAGCGTCAATGACGCTGACGGTACAGGCCAGACA
ATTATTGTCTGGTATAGTGCAGCAGCAGAACAATTTGCTGAGGGCTATTGAGGCGCAACAGCATCTGTTG
CAACTCACAGTCTGGGGCATCAAGCAGCTCCAGGCAAGAATCCTGGCTGTGGAAAGATACCTAAAGGATC
AACAGCTCCTGGGGATTTGGGGTTGCTCTGGAAAACTCATTTGCACCACTGCTGTGCCTTGGAATGCTAG
TTGGAGTAATAAATCTCTGGAACAGATTTGGAATCACACGACCTGGATGGAGTGGGACAGAGAAATTAAC
AATTACACAAGCTTAATACACTCCTTAATTGAAGAATCGCAAAACCAGCAAGAAAAGAATGAACAAGAAT
TATTGGAATTAGATAAATGGGCAAGTTTGTGGAATTGGTTTAACATAACAAATTGGCTGTGGTATATAAA
ATTATTCATAATGATAGTAGGAGGCTTGGTAGGTTTAAGAATAGTTTTTGCTGTACTTTCTATAGTGAAT
AGAGTTAGGCAGGGATATTCACCATTATCGTTTCAGACCCACCTCCCAACCCCGAGGGGACCCAGAGAGG
GCCTATTTCCCATGATTCCTTCATATTTGCATATACGATACAAGGCTGTTAGAGAGATAATTAGAATTAA
TTTGACTGTAAACACAAAGATATTAGTACAAAATACGTGACGTAGAAAGTAATAATTTCTTGGGTAGTTT
GCAGTTTTAAAATTATGTTTTAAAATGGACTATCATATGCTTACCGTAACTTGAAAGTATTTCGATTTCT
TGGCTTTATATATCTTGTGGAAAGGACGAAACACCGGAAGACGTGCTGGCGTCACCGTTTTAGAGCTAGA
AATAGCAAGTTAAAATAAGGCTAGTCCGTTATCAACTTGAAAAAGTGGCACCGAGTCGGTGCTTTTTTAA
GCTTGGCGTAACTAGATCTTGAGACAAATGGCAGTATTCATCCACAATTTTAAAAGAAAAGGGGGGATTG
GGGGGTACAGTGCAGGGGAAAGAATAGTAGACATAATAGCAACAGACATACAAACTAAAGAATTACAAAA
ACAAATTACAAAAATTCAAAATTTTCGGGTTTATTACAGGGACAGCAGAGATCCACTTTGGCGCCGGCTC
GAGGGGG
Features (pLannotate 1.2.2; 29 found; start..end, strand, type, name):
     14..80      +  CDS            small t antigen (fragment): SV40 (simian virus 40) small t antigen
    106..317     +  promoter       EF-1α core promoter: core promoter for human elongation factor EF-1α
    318..1256    +  intron         EF-1α intron A: intron upstream of the start codon of human EF-1α
   1278..1877    +  CDS            PuroR (fragment): puromycin N-acetyltransferase; pac from Streptomyces; confers resistance to puromycin
   1893..2481    +  misc_feature   WPRE: woodchuck hepatitis virus posttranscriptional regulatory element
   2532..2551    +  misc_feature   cPPT/CTS (fragment): central polypurine tract and central termination sequence of HIV-1
   2553..2786    +  LTR            3' LTR (ΔU3): self-inactivating 3' long terminal repeat (LTR) from HIV-1
   2864..2985    +  polyA_signal   SV40 poly(A) signal: SV40 polyadenylation signal
   3025..3160    +  rep_origin     SV40 ori: SV40 origin of replication
   3181..3199    -  promoter       T7 promoter: promoter for bacteriophage T7 RNA polymerase
   3207..3362    +  CDS            lacZα (fragment): LacZα fragment of β-galactosidase; lacZ fragment
   3367..3795    +  rep_origin     f1 ori (sequence partly withheld): f1 bacteriophage origin of replication; arrow indicates direction of (+) strand synthesis
   3848..3952    +  promoter       AmpR promoter: bla
   3953..4813    +  CDS            AmpR: β-lactamase; bla; confers resistance to ampicillin, carbenicillin, and related antibiotics
   4984..5572    +  rep_origin     ori: high-copy-number ColE1/pMB1/pBR322/pUC origin of replication
   5755..5847    +  CDS            lacI (fragment): lac repressor; lacI; The lac repressor binds to the lac operator to inhibit transcription in E. coli. This inhibition can be relieved by adding lactose or isopropyl-β-D-thiogalactopyranoside (IPTG).
   5860..5881    +  protein_bind   CAP binding site: CAP binding activates transcription in the presence of cAMP. E. coli catabolite activator protein
   5896..5926    +  promoter       lac promoter: promoter for the E. coli lac operon
   5934..5950    +  protein_bind   lac operator: The lac repressor binds to the lac operator to inhibit transcription in E. coli. This inhibition can be relieved by adding lactose or isopropyl-β-D-thiogalactopyranoside (IPTG). lac repressor encoded by lacI
   5995..6013    +  promoter       T3 promoter: promoter for bacteriophage T3 RNA polymerase
   6041..6267    +  promoter       RSV promoter: Rous sarcoma virus enhancer/promoter
   6268..6448    +  LTR            5' LTR (truncated): truncated 5' long terminal repeat (LTR) from HIV-1
   6495..6620    +  misc_feature   HIV-1 Ψ: packaging signal of human immunodeficiency virus type 1
   6604..6967    +  CDS            HIV-1 gag (fragment): gag protein from human immunodeficiency virus 1; gag
   7113..7346    +  misc_feature   RRE: The Rev response element (RRE) of HIV-1 allows for Rev-dependent mRNA export from the nucleus to the cytoplasm.
   7723..7749    +  CDS            Rev (fragment): human immunodeficiency virus 1 (HIV-1) Rev protein; rev; enhances nuclear export of unspliced and incompletely spliced viral mRNAs
   7753..7993    +  promoter       U6 promoter: RNA polymerase III promoter for human U6 snRNA
   8023..8098    +  misc_RNA       gRNA scaffold: guide RNA scaffold for the Streptococcus pyogenes CRISPR/Cas9 system
   8154..8271    +  misc_feature   cPPT/CTS: central polypurine tract and central termination sequence of HIV-1
