[The description below was written by a language model from this plasmid's Addgene catalogue record and pLannotate feature annotations shown in this document.]
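Description:
Non-targeting control gRNA (BRDN0001149294) is a third-generation lentiviral guide RNA plasmid built on the lentiGuide-Puro backbone and intended for CRISPR experiments in mammalian cells. In bacteria it is maintained as a high-copy plasmid through a ColE1/pUC-type origin and selected with ampicillin via the β-lactamase gene. An f1 origin, an SV40 origin and remnants of lac and phage promoter elements are also present in the backbone.

The lentiviral portion begins with an RSV enhancer/promoter fused to a truncated HIV-1 5' LTR, which drives Tat-independent transcription of the viral genome in packaging cells. This is followed by the Ψ packaging signal with a partial gag sequence, and then the Rev response element for nuclear export of the unspliced RNA. A self-inactivating ΔU3 3' LTR ends the unit, so the integrated provirus lacks LTR promoter activity.

Between the LTRs sit two expression units. In the first, a human U6 RNA polymerase III promoter transcribes the 20-nucleotide control spacer joined to the Streptococcus pyogenes Cas9 gRNA scaffold. A central polypurine tract, which aids nuclear import of the viral genome, lies downstream of this unit. In the second, the EF-1α core promoter with its intron A drives puromycin N-acetyltransferase for selection of transduced cells, and a WPRE enhances transcript expression.

The plasmid does not encode Cas9, so the nuclease must be supplied separately, for example in cells already expressing it. The guide is catalogued as non-targeting, with human listed as the species. It serves as a negative control alongside gene-targeting guides in the same backbone, providing a baseline for the effects of transduction, selection and Cas9 expression without directed cutting.
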