Addgene plasmid #80192: non-targeting control gRNA (BRDN0001149294)
Purpose: 3rd generation lentiviral gRNA plasmid, non-targeting control gRNA
Depositing lab: John Doench & David Root. Depositing organization: Broad Institute. Publication: Optimized sgRNA design to maximize activity and minimize off-target effects of CRISPR-Cas9. Doench JG, Fusi N, Sullender M, Hegde M, Vaimberg EW, Donovan KF, Smith I, Tothova Z, Wilen C, Orchard R, Virgin HW, Listgarten J, Root DE. Nat Biotechnol. 2016 Jan 18. doi: 10.1038/nbt.3437. PubMed 26780180.
Backbone
  Vector backbone: lentiGuide-Puro
  Backbone manufacturer: Zhang Lab (Addgene plasmid # 52963)
  Vector type: Mammalian Expression, Lentiviral, CRISPR
  Selectable markers: Puromycin
Growth in bacteria
  Bacterial resistance: Ampicillin, 100 μg/mL
  Growth temperature: 37°C
  Growth strain: DH5alpha
  Copy number: High Copy
Gene/Insert
  Gene/Insert name: Non-targeting control gRNA
  gRNA/shRNA sequence: GAAGACGTGCTGGCGTCACC
  Species: H. sapiens (human)
  Promoter: hU6
  Cloning method: Unknown
  Sequencing primers: 5′ U6-F; 3′ pS2-R
Terms and licenses: Academic/Nonprofit Terms; Industry Terms: Not Available to Industry
How to cite: non-targeting control gRNA (BRDN0001149294) was a gift from John Doench & David Root (Addgene plasmid # 80192 ; http://n2t.net/addgene:80192 ; RRID:Addgene_80192)
