>Addgene plasmid #80192 | non-targeting control gRNA (BRDN0001149294) | depositor partial sequence | sequence record 150863 | Target Sequence
GAAGACGTGCTGGCGTCACC
