>Addgene plasmid #80192 | non-targeting control gRNA (BRDN0001149294) | addgene partial sequence | sequence record 189099 | hU6-F
GTAATAATTTCTTGGGTAGTTTGCAGTTTTAAAATTATGTTTTAAAATGGACTATCATATGCTTACCGTA
ACTTGAAAGTATTTCGATTTCTTGGCTTTATATATCTTGTGGAAAGGACGAAACACCGGAAGACGTGCTG
GCGTCACCGTTTTAGAGCTAGAAATAGCAAGTTAAAATAAGGCTAGTCCGTTATCAACTTGAAAAAGTGG
CACCGAGTCGGTGCTTTTTTAAGCTTGGCGTAACTAGATCTTGAGACAAATGGCAGTATTCATCCACAAT
TTTAAAAGAAAAGGGGGGATTGGGGGGTACAGTGCAGGGGAAAGAATAGTAGACATAATAGCAACAGACA
TACAAACTAAAGAATTACAAAAACAAATTACAAAAATTCAAAATTTTCGGGTTTATTACAGGGACAGCAG
AGATCCACTTTGGCGCCGGCTCGAGGGGGCCCGGGTGCAAAGATGGATAAAGTTTTAAACAGAGAGGAAT
CTTTGCAGCTAATGGACCTTCTAGGTCTTGAAAGGAGTGGGAATTGGCTCCGGTGCCCGTCAGTGGGCAG
AGCGCACATC
